Addgene plasmid #82569: pEMS1958
Purpose: High copy number plasmid containing PR2/3:Con MiniPromoter insert.
Depositing lab: Elizabeth Simpson. Depositing organization: University of British Columbia. Publication: New MiniPromoter Ple345 (NEFL) Drives Strong and Specific Expression in Retinal Ganglion Cells of Mouse and Primate Retina. Simpson E, Korecki AJ, Fornes O, McGill TJ, Cueva-Vargas JL, Agostinone J, Farkas RA, Hickmott JW, Lam SL, Mathelier A, Renner LM, Stoddard J, Zhou M, Di Polo A, Neuringer M, Wasserman WW. Hum Gene Ther. 2018 Jul 31. doi: 10.1089/hum.2018.118. PubMed 30062914.
Backbone
  Vector backbone: Unknown
  Vector type: Pleiades Promoter Project [sic, Pleaides Plieades]
Growth in bacteria
  Bacterial resistance: Ampicillin, 100 μg/mL
  Growth temperature: 37°C
  Growth strain: DH5alpha
  Copy number: High Copy
Gene/Insert
  Gene/Insert name: PRS2/3:Con (alt name: PRS2/3:Con MiniPromoter)
  Species: H. sapiens (human)
  Insert size (bp): 987
  Cloning method: Unknown
  Sequencing primers: 5′ M13-F20; 3′ M13-rev
Resource information
  A portion of this plasmid was derived from a plasmid made by: Plasmid commercially synthesized by Integrated DNA Technologies (IDT)
Terms and licenses: Academic/Nonprofit Terms; Industry Terms
How to cite: pEMS1958 was a gift from Elizabeth Simpson (Addgene plasmid # 82569 ; http://n2t.net/addgene:82569 ; RRID:Addgene_82569)
