[The description below was written by a language model from this plasmid's Addgene catalogue record and pLannotate feature annotations shown in this document.]
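Description:
pEMS1958 is a small (about 3.8 kb), high-copy bacterial cloning plasmid from the Pleiades Promoter Project that serves as a storage and source vector for the PRS2/3:Con MiniPromoter, a 987 bp designed regulatory element of human origin. The catalogue lists the backbone as unknown, but notes that part of the plasmid was commercially synthesized. The annotated features are typical of a pUC-style gene-synthesis vector. These include a high-copy ColE1/pMB1-type origin of replication, an ampicillin resistance gene (β-lactamase) with its own promoter for selection in E. coli, and remnants of pBR322-derived sequence (fragments of bom, rop and lacI) that are probably non-functional leftovers.

The feature table does not annotate the MiniPromoter itself. There is, however, an unannotated stretch of roughly 1.2 kb between the lacZα fragment and the lac operator/lac promoter/CAP-site cluster. This is where a multiple cloning site would sit in such a vector, it is large enough to hold the 987 bp insert, and it fits the listed M13 forward and reverse sequencing primers. Placing the insert there remains an inference rather than something the record states. No reporter, eukaryotic coding sequence, polyadenylation signal or viral element is annotated, so the plasmid is not an expression construct on its own. The record does not state the gene locus from which the promoter segments derive or the cell type it targets. The associated publication concerns MiniPromoters for restricted expression in the retina, and the most likely use is as a template from which the MiniPromoter is subcloned upstream of a reporter or therapeutic gene in a delivery vector.
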