Features (pLannotate 1.2.2; 10 found; start..end, strand, type, name):
    137..236     +  misc_feature   bom (fragment): basis of mobility region from pBR322
    242..396     -  CDS            lacZα (fragment): LacZα fragment of β-galactosidase; lacZ fragment
   1608..1624    -  protein_bind   lac operator: The lac repressor binds to the lac operator to inhibit transcription in E. coli. This inhibition can be relieved by adding lactose or isopropyl-β-D-thiogalactopyranoside (IPTG). lac repressor encoded by lacI
   1632..1662    -  promoter       lac promoter: promoter for the E. coli lac operon
   1677..1698    -  protein_bind   CAP binding site: CAP binding activates transcription in the presence of cAMP. E. coli catabolite activator protein
   1711..1803    -  CDS            lacI (fragment): lac repressor; lacI; The lac repressor binds to the lac operator to inhibit transcription in E. coli. This inhibition can be relieved by adding lactose or isopropyl-β-D-thiogalactopyranoside (IPTG).
   1986..2574    -  rep_origin     ori: high-copy-number ColE1/pMB1/pBR322/pUC origin of replication
   2745..3605    -  CDS            AmpR: β-lactamase; bla; confers resistance to ampicillin, carbenicillin, and related antibiotics
   3606..3710    -  promoter       AmpR promoter: bla
   3805..35      +  CDS            rop (fragment) (across the origin): Rop protein, which maintains plasmids at low copy number; rop
>Addgene plasmid #82569 | pEMS1958 | depositor full sequence | sequence record 157016 | Full Sequence
TCGCGCGTTTCGGTGATGACGGTGAAAACCTCTGACACATGCAGCTCCCGGAGACGGTCACAGCTTGTCT
GTAAGCGGATGCCGGGAGCAGACAAGCCCGTCAGGGCGCGTCAGCGGGTGTTGGCGGGTGTCGGGGCTGG
CTTAACTATGCGGCATCAGAGCAGATTGTACTGAGAGTGCACCAAATGCGGTGTGAAATACCGCACAGAT
GCGTAAGGAGAAAATACCGCATCAGGCGCCATTCGCCATTCAGGCTGCGCAACTGTTGGGAAGGGCGATC
GGTGCGGGCCTCATCGCTATTACGCCAGCTGGCGAAAGGGGGATGTGCTGCAAGGCGATTAAGTTGGGTA
ACGCCAGGGTTTTCCCAGTCACGACGTTGTAAAACGACGGCCAGTGCAACGCGATGACGATGGATAGCGA
TTCATCGATGAGCTGACCCGATCGCCGCCGCCGGAGGGTTGCGTTTGAGACGGGCGACAGATCGACACTG
CTCGATCCGCTCGCACCGGCCGGCCTCTACTTGTGGGAGAGGACAGGAGGGAGAGGTGCCGTGGTGAGAC
TGACCCTCGGGCCCACGGGTGGATGATGGCAAAGGTCCTGTGGCAGGTGTGGGAGAAGCAGGGCTGCGGC
CAGCTGCCCTGAGAGGCTTCAAATTCAGGCCAGATCTGCTCTGGGCAAGAGGAAGCTGTGGGTTTGGGAG
CTTCAGAGACAGGGGAGCAGGCCTGTCACTCACCCTCTTTTCCTTAAAGGCTGTCACCCCCAGCAGTGCA
CCCTGCAGCCTGCCTATCCCCTGTGCAGCTCCAGCTCCGTCTGTCCCCAGCAATGCACCCCACGCCCATG
TCCCCCACTCCCTATGATGCTCTCGCGCCTTCTGGAGCAGCAGTGGTACCAGCTGGAGGCTGTGGAAAAA
TTGAGAGGAGACAAAAGTGGGAAGAGCAGGCCGTGGAGAGAGTGTCTAAACACAGGGACTATTTGGAGAT
TGTCTTATTTTTGGTTTGAAATGGGCCCACCTGCTAGTATTGTACAAACGGCTCTGCTCGCTAGGCCAGG
CCTGCAGTGGCTACGGGCCTATCCTTCACTGGTCAGCCTGGAGCAGCTCCTCGGACCTCAGTCTGCTCAT
CCGTGGGTAGAGGCGACGCAGACCCCATCCCACTGGGGACTGGGCCAGACAGCCTGTGAGGCAGTCAGCT
GGTGCCTGGCCAGAGGGTGTCTGAAAGGCCTCTTGGCTGCAGGGTGCATCTGCTTTTGGGACAGCTCTTC
AGAGCCATCTCAGAAGGGACAGCATCCGCCTGTCTACTTCAACTCCCACTGATGACGTCCATGTGTCATT
AGTGCCAATTAGAGGAGGGCAGCAGGCTGAGTGCTTGGCCTGGGGCGCAAGCTTGTGGGAGGGATAATTG
GATTACCCGCTAGACTAATGTGATTACCCGTGCTGCCTGGACCCACCCCATTCAGGACCAGGGCATAAAT
GGCCAGGTGGGACCAGAGAGCTCACCCCAGCCGGCGCGCCGGATCGACGAGAGCAGCGCGACTGGATCAG
TTCTGGACCAGCGAGCTGTGCTGCGACTCGTGGCGTAATCATGGTCATAGCTGTTTCCTGTGTGAAATTG
TTATCCGCTCACAATTCCACACAACATACGAGCCGGAAGCATAAAGTGTAAAGCCTGGGGTGCCTAATGA
GTGAGCTAACTCACATTAATTGCGTTGCGCTCACTGCCCGCTTTCCAGTCGGGAAACCTGTCGTGCCAGC
TGCATTAATGAATCGGCCAACGCGCGGGGAGAGGCGGTTTGCGTATTGGGCGCTCTTCCGCTTCCTCGCT
CACTGACTCGCTGCGCTCGGTCGTTCGGCTGCGGCGAGCGGTATCAGCTCACTCAAAGGCGGTAATACGG
TTATCCACAGAATCAGGGGATAACGCAGGAAAGAACATGTGAGCAAAAGGCCAGCAAAAGGCCAGGAACC
GTAAAAAGGCCGCGTTGCTGGCGTTTTTCCATAGGCTCCGCCCCCCTGACGAGCATCACAAAAATCGACG
CTCAAGTCAGAGGTGGCGAAACCCGACAGGACTATAAAGATACCAGGCGTTTCCCCCTGGAAGCTCCCTC
GTGCGCTCTCCTGTTCCGACCCTGTCGCTTACCGGATACCTGTCCGCCTTTCTCCCTTCGGGAAGCGTGG
CGCTTTCTCATAGCTCACGCTGTAGGTATCTCAGTTCGGTGTAGGTCGTTCGCTCCAAGCTGGGCTGTGT
GCACGAACCCCCCGTTCAGCCCGACCGCTGCGCCTTATCCGGTAACTATCGTCTTGAGTCCAACCCGGTA
AGACACGACTTATCGCCACTGGCAGCAGCCACTGGTAACAGGATTAGCAGAGCGAGGTATGTAGGCGGTG
CTACAGAGTTCTTGAAGTGGTGGCCTAACTACGGCTACACTAGAAGAACAGTATTTGGTATCTGCGCTCT
GCTGAAGCCAGTTACCTTCGGAAAAAGAGTTGGTAGCTCTTGATCCGGCAAACAAACCACCGCTGGTAGC
GGTGGTTTTTTTGTTTGCAAGCAGCAGATTACGCGCAGAAAAAAAGGATCTCAAGAAGATCCTTTGATCT
TTTCTACGGGGTCTGACGCTCAGTGGAACGAAAACTCACGTTAAGGGATTTTGGTCATGAGATTATCAAA
AAGGATCTTCACCTAGATCCTTTTAAATTAAAAATGAAGTTTTAAATCAATCTAAAGTATATATGAGTAA
ACTTGGTCTGACAGTTACCAATGCTTAATCAGTGAGGCACCTATCTCAGCGATCTGTCTATTTCGTTCAT
CCATAGTTGCCTGACTCCCCGTCGTGTAGATAACTACGATACGGGAGGGCTTACCATCTGGCCCCAGTGC
TGCAATGATACCGCGAGACCCACGCTCACCGGCTCCAGATTTATCAGCAATAAACCAGCCAGCCGGAAGG
GCCGAGCGCAGAAGTGGTCCTGCAACTTTATCCGCCTCCATCCAGTCTATTAATTGTTGCCGGGAAGCTA
GAGTAAGTAGTTCGCCAGTTAATAGTTTGCGCAACGTTGTTGCCATTGCTACAGGCATCGTGGTGTCACG
CTCGTCGTTTGGTATGGCTTCATTCAGCTCCGGTTCCCAACGATCAAGGCGAGTTACATGATCCCCCATG
TTGTGCAAAAAAGCGGTTAGCTCCTTCGGTCCTCCGATCGTTGTCAGAAGTAAGTTGGCCGCAGTGTTAT
CACTCATGGTTATGGCAGCACTGCATAATTCTCTTACTGTCATGCCATCCGTAAGATGCTTTTCTGTGAC
TGGTGAGTACTCAACCAAGTCATTCTGAGAATAGTGTATGCGGCGACCGAGTTGCTCTTGCCCGGCGTCA
ATACGGGATAATACCGCGCCACATAGCAGAACTTTAAAAGTGCTCATCATTGGAAAACGTTCTTCGGGGC
GAAAACTCTCAAGGATCTTACCGCTGTTGAGATCCAGTTCGATGTAACCCACTCGTGCACCCAACTGATC
TTCAGCATCTTTTACTTTCACCAGCGTTTCTGGGTGAGCAAAAACAGGAAGGCAAAATGCCGCAAAAAAG
GGAATAAGGGCGACACGGAAATGTTGAATACTCATACTCTACCTTTTTCAATATTATTGAAGCATTTATC
AGGGTTATTGTCTCATGAGCGGATACATATTTGAATGTATTTAGAAAAATAAACAAATAGGGGTTCCGCG
CACATTTCCCCGAAAAGTGCCACCTGACGTCTAAGAAACCATTATTATCATGACATTAACCTATAAAAAT
AGGCGTATCACGAGGCCCTTTCGTC
