>Addgene plasmid #82569 | pEMS1958 | addgene partial sequence | sequence record 159154 | M13-F20 5'-TGTAAAACGACGGCCAGT-3'
GCGATTCATCGATGAGCTGACCCGATCGCCGCCGCCGGAGGGTTGCGTTTGAGACGGGCGACAGATCGAC
ACTGCTCGATCCGCTCGCACCGGCCGGCCTCTACTTGTGGGAGAGGACAGGAGGGAGAGGTGCCGTGGTG
AGACTGACCCTCGGGCCCACGGGTGGATGATGGCAAAGGTCCTGTGGCAGGTGTGGGAGAAGCAGGGCTG
CGGCCAGCTGCCCTGAGAGGCTTCAAATTCAGGCCAGATCTGCTCTGGGCAAGAGGAAGCTGTGGGTTTG
GGAGCTTCAGAGACAGGGGAGCAGGCCTGTCACTCACCCTCTTTTCCTTAAAGGCTGTCACCCCCAGCAG
TGCACCCTGCAGCCTGCCTATCCCCTGTGCAGCTCCAGCTCCGTCTGTCCCCAGCAATGCACCCCACGCC
CATGTCCCCCACTCCCTATGATGCTCTCGCGCCTTCTGGAGCAGCAGTGGTACCAGCTGGAGGCTGTGGA
AAAATTGAGAGGAGACAAAAGTGGGAAGAGCAGGCCGTGGAGAGAGTGTCTAAACACAGGGACTATTTGG
AGATTGTCTTATTTTTGGTTTGAAATGGGCCCACCTGCTAGTATTGTACAAACGGCTCTGCTCGCTAGGC
CAGGCCTGCAGTGGCTACGGGCCTATCCTTCACTGGTCAGCCTGGAGCAGCTCCTCGGACCTCAGTCTGC
TCATCCGTGGGTAGAGGCGACGCAGACCCCATCCCACTGGGGACTGGGCCAGACAGCCTGTGAGGCAGTC
AGCTGGTGCCTGGCCAGAGGGTGTCTGAAAGGCCTCTTGGCTGCAGGGTGCATCTGCTTTTGGGACAGCT
CTTCAGAGCCATCTCAGAAGGGACAGCATCCGCCTGTCTACTTCAACTCCCACTGATGACGTCCATGTGT
CATTAGTGCCAATTA
